>Addgene plasmid #120487 | EF1a_TFAP2C_P2A_Hygro_Barcode | addgene full sequence | sequence record 234718 | Addgene NGS Result
GTCGACGGATCGGGAGATCTCCCGATCCCCTATGGTGCACTCTCAGTACAATCTGCTCTGATGCCGCATA
GTTAAGCCAGTATCTGCTCCCTGCTTGTGTGTTGGAGGTCGCTGAGTAGTGCGCGAGCAAAATTTAAGCT
ACAACAAGGCAAGGCTTGACCGACAATTGCATGAAGAATCTGCTTAGGGTTAGGCGTTTTGCGCTGCTTC
GCGATGTACGGGCCAGATATACGCGTTGACATTGATTATTGACTAGTTATTAATAGTAATCAATTACGGG
GTCATTAGTTCATAGCCCATATATGGAGTTCCGCGTTACATAACTTACGGTAAATGGCCCGCCTGGCTGA
CCGCCCAACGACCCCCGCCCATTGACGTCAATAATGACGTATGTTCCCATAGTAACGCCAATAGGGACTT
TCCATTGACGTCAATGGGTGGAGTATTTACGGTAAACTGCCCACTTGGCAGTACATCAAGTGTATCATAT
GCCAAGTACGCCCCCTATTGACGTCAATGACGGTAAATGGCCCGCCTGGCATTATGCCCAGTACATGACC
TTATGGGACTTTCCTACTTGGCAGTACATCTACGTATTAGTCATCGCTATTACCATGGTGATGCGGTTTT
GGCAGTACATCAATGGGCGTGGATAGCGGTTTGACTCACGGGGATTTCCAAGTCTCCACCCCATTGACGT
CAATGGGAGTTTGTTTTGGCACCAAAATCAACGGGACTTTCCAAAATGTCGTAACAACTCCGCCCCATTG
ACGCAAATGGGCGGTAGGCGTGTACGGTGGGAGGTCTATATAAGCAGCGCGTTTTGCCTGTACTGGGTCT
CTCTGGTTAGACCAGATCTGAGCCTGGGAGCTCTCTGGCTAACTAGGGAACCCACTGCTTAAGCCTCAAT
AAAGCTTGCCTTGAGTGCTTCAAGTAGTGTGTGCCCGTCTGTTGTGTGACTCTGGTAACTAGAGATCCCT
CAGACCCTTTTAGTCAGTGTGGAAAATCTCTAGCAGTGGCGCCCGAACAGGGACTTGAAAGCGAAAGGGA
AACCAGAGGAGCTCTCTCGACGCAGGACTCGGCTTGCTGAAGCGCGCACGGCAAGAGGCGAGGGGCGGCG
ACTGGTGAGTACGCCAAAAATTTTGACTAGCGGAGGCTAGAAGGAGAGAGATGGGTGCGAGAGCGTCAGT
ATTAAGCGGGGGAGAATTAGATCGCGATGGGAAAAAATTCGGTTAAGGCCAGGGGGAAAGAAAAAATATA
AATTAAAACATATAGTATGGGCAAGCAGGGAGCTAGAACGATTCGCAGTTAATCCTGGCCTGTTAGAAAC
ATCAGAAGGCTGTAGACAAATACTGGGACAGCTACAACCATCCCTTCAGACAGGATCAGAAGAACTTAGA
TCATTATATAATACAGTAGCAACCCTCTATTGTGTGCATCAAAGGATAGAGATAAAAGACACCAAGGAAG
CTTTAGACAAGATAGAGGAAGAGCAAAACAAAAGTAAGACCACCGCACAGCAAGCGGCCGCTGATCTTCA
GACCTGGAGGAGGAGATATGAGGGACAATTGGAGAAGTGAATTATATAAATATAAAGTAGTAAAAATTGA
ACCATTAGGAGTAGCACCCACCAAGGCAAAGAGAAGAGTGGTGCAGAGAGAAAAAAGAGCAGTGGGAATA
GGAGCTTTGTTCCTTGGGTTCTTGGGAGCAGCAGGAAGCACTATGGGCGCAGCGTCAATGACGCTGACGG
TACAGGCCAGACAATTATTGTCTGGTATAGTGCAGCAGCAGAACAATTTGCTGAGGGCTATTGAGGCGCA
ACAGCATCTGTTGCAACTCACAGTCTGGGGCATCAAGCAGCTCCAGGCAAGAATCCTGGCTGTGGAAAGA
TACCTAAAGGATCAACAGCTCCTGGGGATTTGGGGTTGCTCTGGAAAACTCATTTGCACCACTGCTGTGC
CTTGGAATGCTAGTTGGAGTAATAAATCTCTGGAACAGATTTGGAATCACACGACCTGGATGGAGTGGGA
CAGAGAAATTAACAATTACACAAGCTTAATACACTCCTTAATTGAAGAATCGCAAAACCAGCAAGAAAAG
AATGAACAAGAATTATTGGAATTAGATAAATGGGCAAGTTTGTGGAATTGGTTTAACATAACAAATTGGC
TGTGGTATATAAAATTATTCATAATGATAGTAGGAGGCTTGGTAGGTTTAAGAATAGTTTTTGCTGTACT
TTCTATAGTGAATAGAGTTAGGCAGGGATATTCACCATTATCGTTTCAGACCCACCTCCCAACCCCGAGG
GGACCCGACAGGCCCGAAGGAATAGAAGAAGAAGGTGGAGAGAGAGACAGAGACAGATCCATTCGATTAG
TGAACGGATCGGCACTGCGTGCGCCAATTCTGCAGACAAATGGCAGTATTCATCCACAATTTTAAAAGAA
AAGGGGGGATTGGGGGGTACAGTGCAGGGGAAAGAATAGTAGACATAATAGCAACAGACATACAAACTAA
AGAATTACAAAAACAAATTACAAAAATTCAAAATTTTCGGGTTTATTACAGGGACAGCAGAGATCCAGTT
TGGTTAATTAATCGATAAGCTTTGCAAAGATGGATAAAGTTTTAAACAGAGAGGAATCTTTGCAGCTAAT
GGACCTTCTAGGTCTTGAAAGGAGTGGGAATTGGCTCCGGTGCCCGTCAGTGGGCAGAGCGCACATCGCC
CACAGTCCCCGAGAAGTTGGGGGGAGGGGTCGGCAATTGAACCGGTGCCTAGAGAAGGTGGCGCGGGGTA
AACTGGGAAAGTGATGTCGTGTACTGGCTCCGCCTTTTTCCCGAGGGTGGGGGAGAACCGTATATAAGTG
CAGTAGTCGCCGTGAACGTTCTTTTTCGCAACGGGTTTGCCGCCAGAACACAGGTAAGTGCCGTGTGTGG
TTCCCGCGGGCCTGGCCTCTTTACGGGTTATGGCCCTTGCGTGCCTTGAATTACTTCCACCTGGCTGCAG
TACGTGATTCTTGATCCCGAGCTTCGGGTTGGAAGTGGGTGGGAGAGTTCGAGGCCTTGCGCTTAAGGAG
CCCCTTCGCCTCGTGCTTGAGTTGAGGCCTGGCCTGGGCGCTGGGGCCGCCGCGTGCGAATCTGGTGGCA
CCTTCGCGCCTGTCTCGCTGCTTTCGATAAGTCTCTAGCCATTTAAAATTTTTGATGACCTGCTGCGACG
CTTTTTTTCTGGCAAGATAGTCTTGTAAATGCGGGCCAAGATCTGCACACTGGTATTTCGGTTTTTGGGG
CCGCGGGCGGCGACGGGGCCCGTGCGTCCCAGCGCACATGTTCGGCGAGGCGGGGCCTGCGAGCGCGGCC
ACCGAGAATCGGACGGGGGTAGTCTCAAGCTGGCCGGCCTGCTCTGGTGCCTGGCCTCGCGCCGCCGTGT
ATCGCCCCGCCCTGGGCGGCAAGGCTGGCCCGGTCGGCACCAGTTGCGTGAGCGGAAAGATGGCCGCTTC
CCGGCCCTGCTGCAGGGAGCTCAAAATGGAGGACGCGGCGCTCGGGAGAGCGGGCGGGTGAGTCACCCAC
ACAAAGGAAAAGGGCCTTTCCGTCCTCAGCCGTCGCTTCATGTGACTCCACGGAGTACCGGGCGCCGTCC
AGGCACCTCGATTAGTTCTCGAGCTTTTGGAGTACGTCGTCTTTAGGTTGGGGGGAGGGGTTTTATGCGA
TGGAGTTTCCCCACACTGAGTGGGTGGAGACTGAAGTTAGGCCAGCTTGGCACTTGATGTAATTCTCCTT
GGAATTTGCCCTTTTTGAGTTTGGATCTTGGTTCATTCTCAAGCCTCAGACAGTGGTTCAAAGTTTTTTT
CTTCCATTTCAGGTGTCGTGAGGAATTAGCTTGGTACTAATACGACTCACTATAGGGAGACCCAAGCTGG
CTAGGTAAGCTTGATATCGAATTCCTGCAGCCCGGGGGATCCCGCCACCATGTTGTGGAAAATAACCGAT
AATGTCAAGTACGAAGAGGACTGCGAGGATCGCCACGACGGGAGCAGCAATGGGAATCCGCGGGTCCCCC
ACCTCTCCTCCGCCGGGCAGCACCTCTACAGCCCCGCGCCACCCCTCTCCCACACTGGAGTCGCCGAATA
TCAGCCGCCACCCTACTTTCCCCCTCCCTACCAGCAGCTGGCCTACTCCCAGTCGGCCGACCCCTACTCG
CATCTGGGGGAAGCGTACGCCGCCGCCATCAACCCCCTGCACCAGCCGGCGCCCACAGGCAGCCAGCAGC
AGGCCTGGCCCGGCCGCCAGAGCCAGGAGGGAGCGGGGCTGCCCTCGCACCACGGGCGCCCGGCCGGCCT
ACTGCCCCACCTCTCCGGGCTGGAGGCGGGCGCGGTGAGCGCCCGCAGGGATGCCTACCGCCGCTCCGAC
CTGCTGCTGCCCCACGCACACGCCCTGGATGCCGCGGGCCTGGCCGAGAACCTGGGGCTCCACGACATGC
CTCACCAGATGGACGAGGTGCAGAATGTCGACGACCAGCACCTGTTGCTGCACGATCAGACAGTCATTCG
CAAAGGTCCCATTTCCATGACCAAGAACCCTCTGAACCTCCCCTGTCAGAAGGAGCTGGTGGGGGCCGTA
ATGAACCCCACTGAGGTCTTCTGCTCAGTCCCTGGAAGATTGTCGCTCCTCAGCTCTACGTCTAAATACA
AAGTGACAGTGGCTGAAGTACAGAGGCGACTGTCCCCACCTGAATGCTTAAATGCCTCGTTACTGGGAGG
TGTTCTCAGAAGAGCCAAATCGAAAAATGGAGGCCGGTCCTTGCGGGAGAAGTTGGACAAGATTGGGTTG
AATCTTCCGGCCGGGAGGCGGAAAGCCGCTCATGTGACTCTCCTGACATCCTTAGTAGAAGGTGAAGCTG
TTCATTTGGCTAGGGACTTTGCCTATGTCTGTGAAGCCGAATTTCCTAGTAAACCAGTGGCAGAATATTT
AACCAGACCTCATCTTGGAGGACGAAATGAGATGGCAGCTAGGAAGAACATGCTATTGGCGGCCCAGCAA
CTGTGTAAAGAATTCACAGAACTTCTCAGCCAAGACCGGACACCCCATGGGACCAGCAGGCTCGCCCCAG
TCTTGGAGACGAACATACAGAACTGCTTGTCTCATTTCAGCCTGATTACCCACGGGTTTGGCAGCCAGGC
CATCTGTGCCGCGGTGTCTGCCCTGCAGAACTACATCAAAGAAGCCCTGATTGTCATAGACAAATCCTAC
ATGAACCCTGGAGACCAGAGTCCAGCTGATTCTAACAAAACCCTGGAGAAAATGGAGAAACACAGGAAAG
GATCCGGCGCAACAAACTTCTCTCTGCTGAAACAAGCCGGAGATGTCGAAGAGAATCCTGGACCGATGAA
AAAGCCTGAACTCACCGCGACGTCTGTCGAGAAGTTTCTGATCGAAAAGTTCGACAGCGTCTCCGACCTG
ATGCAGCTCTCGGAGGGCGAAGAATCTCGTGCTTTCAGCTTCGATGTAGGAGGGCGTGGATATGTCCTGC
GGGTAAATAGCTGCGCCGATGGTTTCTACAAAGATCGTTATGTTTATCGGCACTTTGCATCGGCCGCGCT
CCCGATTCCGGAAGTGCTTGACATTGGGGAATTCAGCGAGAGCCTGACCTATTGCATCTCCCGCCGTGCA
CAGGGTGTCACGTTGCAAGACCTGCCTGAAACCGAACTGCCCGCTGTTCTGCAGCCGGTCGCGGAGGCCA
TGGATGCGATCGCTGCGGCCGATCTTAGCCAGACGAGCGGGTTCGGCCCATTCGGACCGCAAGGAATCGG
TCAATACACTACATGGCGTGATTTCATATGCGCGATTGCTGATCCCCATGTGTATCACTGGCAAACTGTG
ATGGACGACACCGTCAGTGCGTCCGTCGCGCAGGCTCTCGATGAGCTGATGCTTTGGGCCGAGGACTGCC
CCGAAGTCCGGCACCTCGTGCACGCGGATTTCGGCTCCAACAATGTCCTGACGGACAATGGCCGCATAAC
AGCGGTCATTGACTGGAGCGAGGCGATGTTCGGGGATTCCCAATACGAGGTCGCCAACATCTTCTTCTGG
AGGCCGTGGTTGGCTTGTATGGAGCAGCAGACGCGCTACTTCGAGCGGAGGCATCCGGAGCTTGCAGGAT
CGCCGCGGCTCCGGGCGTATATGCTCCGCATTGGTCTTGACCAACTCTATCAGAGCTTGGTTGACGGCAA
TTTCGATGATGCAGCTTGGGCGCAGGGTCGATGCGACGCAATCGTCCGATCCGGAGCCGGGACTGTCGGG
CGTACACAAATCGCCCGCAGAAGCGCGGCCGTCTGGACCGATGGCTGTGTAGAAGTACTCGCCGATAGTG
GAAACCGACGCCCCAGCACTCGTCCGAGGGCAAAGGAATAAGTTAGAACTATTTCCTGGCTGTTACGCGG
GGGGGGGCGGGGGAGGCTGCTACTGACGGGCTTGTTAAACAGTGAACCGCCCGCCCCACGACCCGCAGCG
CCCGACCGAAAGGAGCGCACGACCCCATGCATCGAACAAAAGAAAAGGGGGGACTGGAAGGGCTAATTCA
CTCCCAACGAAGACAAGATATCATAACTTCGTATAGCATACATTATACGAAGTTATCGGCTAGCTGGTCC
GGACTGTACTGGGTCTCTCTGGTTAGACCAGATCTGAGCCTGGGAGCTCTCTGGCTAACTAGGGAACCCA
CTGCTTAAGCCTCAATAAAGCTTGCCTTGAGTGCTTCAAGTAGTGTGTGCCCGTCTGTTGTGTGACTCTG
GTAACTAGAGATCCCTCAGACCCTTTTAGTCAGTGTGGAAAATCTCTAGCAGGGCCCGTTTAAACCCGCT
GATCAGCCTCGACTGTGCCTTCTAGTTGCCAGCCATCTGTTGTTTGCCCCTCCCCCGTGCCTTCCTTGAC
CCTGGAAGGTGCCACTCCCACTGTCCTTTCCTAATAAAATGAGGAAATTGCATCGCATTGTCTGAGTAGG
TGTCATTCTATTCTGGGGGGTGGGGTGGGGCAGGACAGCAAGGGGGAGGATTGGGAAGACAATAGCAGGC
ATGCTGGGGATGCGGTGGGCTCTATGGCTTCTGAGGCGGAAAGAACCAGCTGGGGCTCTAGGGGGTATCC
CC
[124 nt withheld, positions 7143-7266]
C
[91 nt withheld, positions 7268-7358]
A
[49 nt withheld, positions 7360-7408]
CCTTTGACGTTGGAGTCCACGTTCTTT
[37 nt withheld, positions 7436-7472]
ACCCTATCTCGGTCTATTCTTTTGATTTATAAGGGATTTTGCCGATTTCGGCCTATTGGTTAAAAAATGA
GCTGATTTAACAAAAATTTAACGCGAATTAATTCTGTGGAATGTGTGTCAGTTAGGGTGTGGAAAGTCCC
CAGGCTCCCCAGCAGGCAGAAGTATGCAAAGCATGCATCTCAATTAGTCAGCAACCAGGTGTGGAAAGTC
CCCAGGCTCCCCAGCAGGCAGAAGTATGCAAAGCATGCATCTCAATTAGTCAGCAACCATAGTCCCGCCC
CTAACTCCGCCCATCCCGCCCCTAACTCCGCCCAGTTCCGCCCATTCTCCGCCCCATGGCTGACTAATTT
TTTTTATTTATGCAGAGGCCGAGGCCGCCTCTGCCTCTGAGCTATTCCAGAAGTAGTGAGGAGGCTTTTT
TGGAGGCCTAGGCTTTTGCAAAAAGCTCCCGGGAGCTTGTATATCCATTTTCGGATCTGATCAGCACGTG
TTGACAATTAATCATCGGCATAGTATATCGGCATAGTATAATACGACAAGGTGAGGAACTAAACCATGGC
CAAGTTGACCAGTGCCGTTCCGGTGCTCACCGCGCGCGACGTCGCCGGAGCGGTCGAGTTCTGGACCGAC
CGGCTCGGGTTCTCCCGGGACTTCGTGGAGGACGACTTCGCCGGTGTGGTCCGGGACGACGTGACCCTGT
TCATCAGCGCGGTCCAGGACCAGGTGGTGCCGGACAACACCCTGGCCTGGGTGTGGGTGCGCGGCCTGGA
CGAGCTGTACGCCGAGTGGTCGGAGGTCGTGTCCACGAACTTCCGGGACGCCTCCGGGCCGGCCATGACC
GAGATCGGCGAGCAGCCGTGGGGGCGGGAGTTCGCCCTGCGCGACCCGGCCGGCAACTGCGTGCACTTCG
TGGCCGAGGAGCAGGACTGACACGTGCTACGAGATTTCGATTCCACCGCCGCCTTCTATGAAAGGTTGGG
CTTCGGAATCGTTTTCCGGGACGCCGGCTGGATGATCCTCCAGCGCGGGGATCTCATGCTGGAGTTCTTC
GCCCACCCCAACTTGTTTATTGCAGCTTATAATGGTTACAAATAAAGCAATAGCATCACAAATTTCACAA
ATAAAGCATTTTTTTCACTGCATTCTAGTTGTGGTTTGTCCAAACTCATCAATGTATCTTATCATGTCTG
TATACCGTCGACCTCTAGCTAGAGCTTGGCGTAATCATGGTCATAGCTGTTTCCTGTGTGAAATTGTTAT
CCGCTCACAATTCCACACAACATACGAGCCGGAAGCATAAAGTGTAAAGCCTGGGGTGCCTAATGAGTGA
GCTAACTCACATTAATTGCGTTGCGCTCACTGCCCGCTTTCCAGTCGGGAAACCTGTCGTGCCAGCTGCA
TTAATGAATCGGCCAACGCGCGGGGAGAGGCGGTTTGCGTATTGGGCGCTCTTCCGCTTCCTCGCTCACT
GACTCGCTGCGCTCGGTCGTTCGGCTGCGGCGAGCGGTATCAGCTCACTCAAAGGCGGTAATACGGTTAT
CCACAGAATCAGGGGATAACGCAGGAAAGAACATGTGAGCAAAAGGCCAGCAAAAGGCCAGGAACCGTAA
AAAGGCCGCGTTGCTGGCGTTTTTCCATAGGCTCCGCCCCCCTGACGAGCATCACAAAAATCGACGCTCA
AGTCAGAGGTGGCGAAACCCGACAGGACTATAAAGATACCAGGCGTTTCCCCCTGGAAGCTCCCTCGTGC
GCTCTCCTGTTCCGACCCTGCCGCTTACCGGATACCTGTCCGCCTTTCTCCCTTCGGGAAGCGTGGCGCT
TTCTCATAGCTCACGCTGTAGGTATCTCAGTTCGGTGTAGGTCGTTCGCTCCAAGCTGGGCTGTGTGCAC
GAACCCCCCGTTCAGCCCGACCGCTGCGCCTTATCCGGTAACTATCGTCTTGAGTCCAACCCGGTAAGAC
ACGACTTATCGCCACTGGCAGCAGCCACTGGTAACAGGATTAGCAGAGCGAGGTATGTAGGCGGTGCTAC
AGAGTTCTTGAAGTGGTGGCCTAACTACGGCTACACTAGAAGAACAGTATTTGGTATCTGCGCTCTGCTG
AAGCCAGTTACCTTCGGAAAAAGAGTTGGTAGCTCTTGATCCGGCAAACAAACCACCGCTGGTAGCGGTG
GTTTTTTTGTTTGCAAGCAGCAGATTACGCGCAGAAAAAAAGGATCTCAAGAAGATCCTTTGATCTTTTC
TACGGGGTCTGACGCTCAGTGGAACGAAAACTCACGTTAAGGGATTTTGGTCATGAGATTATCAAAAAGG
ATCTTCACCTAGATCCTTTTAAATTAAAAATGAAGTTTTAAATCAATCTAAAGTATATATGAGTAAACTT
GGTCTGACAGTTACCAATGCTTAATCAGTGAGGCACCTATCTCAGCGATCTGTCTATTTCGTTCATCCAT
AGTTGCCTGACTCCCCGTCGTGTAGATAACTACGATACGGGAGGGCTTACCATCTGGCCCCAGTGCTGCA
ATGATACCGCGAGACCCACGCTCACCGGCTCCAGATTTATCAGCAATAAACCAGCCAGCCGGAAGGGCCG
AGCGCAGAAGTGGTCCTGCAACTTTATCCGCCTCCATCCAGTCTATTAATTGTTGCCGGGAAGCTAGAGT
AAGTAGTTCGCCAGTTAATAGTTTGCGCAACGTTGTTGCCATTGCTACAGGCATCGTGGTGTCACGCTCG
TCGTTTGGTATGGCTTCATTCAGCTCCGGTTCCCAACGATCAAGGCGAGTTACATGATCCCCCATGTTGT
GCAAAAAAGCGGTTAGCTCCTTCGGTCCTCCGATCGTTGTCAGAAGTAAGTTGGCCGCAGTGTTATCACT
CATGGTTATGGCAGCACTGCATAATTCTCTTACTGTCATGCCATCCGTAAGATGCTTTTCTGTGACTGGT
GAGTACTCAACCAAGTCATTCTGAGAATAGTGTATGCGGCGACCGAGTTGCTCTTGCCCGGCGTCAATAC
GGGATAATACCGCGCCACATAGCAGAACTTTAAAAGTGCTCATCATTGGAAAACGTTCTTCGGGGCGAAA
ACTCTCAAGGATCTTACCGCTGTTGAGATCCAGTTCGATGTAACCCACTCGTGCACCCAACTGATCTTCA
GCATCTTTTACTTTCACCAGCGTTTCTGGGTGAGCAAAAACAGGAAGGCAAAATGCCGCAAAAAAGGGAA
TAAGGGCGACACGGAAATGTTGAATACTCATACTCTTCCTTTTTCAATATTATTGAAGCATTTATCAGGG
TTATTGTCTCATGAGCGGATACATATTTGAATGTATTTAGAAAAATAAACAAATAGGGGTTCCGCGCACA
TTTCCCCGAAAAGTGCCACCTGAC
Features (pLannotate 1.2.2; 33 found; start..end, strand, type, name):
     31..83      -  misc_feature   bom (fragment): basis of mobility region from pBR322
    238..617     +  enhancer       CMV enhancer: human cytomegalovirus immediate early enhancer
    618..817     +  promoter       CMV promoter: human cytomegalovirus (CMV) immediate early promoter
    835..1015    +  LTR            5' LTR (truncated): truncated 5' long terminal repeat (LTR) from HIV-1
   1062..1187    +  misc_feature   HIV-1 Ψ: packaging signal of human immunodeficiency virus type 1
   1171..1534    +  CDS            HIV-1 gag (fragment): gag protein from human immunodeficiency virus 1; gag
   1680..1913    +  misc_feature   RRE: The Rev response element (RRE) of HIV-1 allows for Rev-dependent mRNA export from the nucleus to the cytoplasm.
   2290..2390    +  CDS            Rev (fragment): human immunodeficiency virus 1 (HIV-1) Rev protein; rev; enhances nuclear export of unspliced and incompletely spliced viral mRNAs
   2440..2557    +  misc_feature   cPPT/CTS: central polypurine tract and central termination sequence of HIV-1
   2620..2686    +  CDS            small t antigen (fragment): SV40 (simian virus 40) small t antigen
   2693..3871    +  promoter       EF-1α promoter: strong constitutive promoter for human elongation factor EF-1α
   3888..3906    +  promoter       T7 promoter: promoter for bacteriophage T7 RNA polymerase
   3926..3962    -  misc_feature   MCS (fragment): pBluescript multiple cloning site
   3970..5319    +  CDS            TFAP2C: AP2C_HUMAN - Experimental evidence at protein level: Swiss-Prot protein existence level 1. Sequence-specific DNA-binding protein that interacts with inducible viral and cellular enhancer elements to regulate transcription of selected genes. AP-2 factors bind to the consensus sequence 5'-GCCNNNGGC-3' and activate genes involved in a large spectrum of important biological functions including proper eye, face, body wall, limb and neural tube development. They also suppress a number of genes including MCAM/MUC18, C/EBP alpha and MYC. Involved in the MTA1-mediated epigenetic regulation of ESR1 expr
   5386..6408    +  CDS            hph: KHYB_ECOLX - Experimental evidence at protein level: Swiss-Prot protein existence level 1. The aminoglycoside phosphotransferases achieve inactivation of their antibiotic substrates by phosphorylation. Only phosphorylates hygromycin and closely related compounds such as demethyl analogs and destomycin. From Escherichia coli.
   6492..6605    +  CDS            nef (fragment): NEF_HV1LA - Experimental evidence at protein level: Swiss-Prot protein existence level 1. Extracellular Nef protein targets CD4(+) T-lymphocytes for apoptosis by interacting with CXCR4 surface receptors. From Human immunodeficiency virus type 1 group M subtype B (isolate Lai) (HIV-1).
   6603..6636    +  protein_bind   loxP: Cre-mediated recombination occurs in the 8-bp core sequence (GCATACAT). Cre recombinase
   6661..6841    +  LTR            5' LTR (truncated): truncated 5' long terminal repeat (LTR) from HIV-1
   6873..7097    +  polyA_signal   bGH poly(A) signal: bovine growth hormone polyadenylation signal
   7101..7122    +  promoter       SV40 promoter (fragment): SV40 enhancer and early promoter
   7143..7571    +  rep_origin     f1 ori (sequence partly withheld): f1 bacteriophage origin of replication; arrow indicates direction of (+) strand synthesis
   7585..7914    +  promoter       SV40 promoter: SV40 enhancer and early promoter
   7962..8009    +  promoter       EM7 promoter: synthetic bacterial promoter&nbsp
   8028..8402    +  CDS            BleoR: antibiotic-binding protein; Sh ble from Streptoalloteichus hindustanus; confers resistance to bleomycin, phleomycin, and Zeocin™
   8412..8537    +  CDS            ble (fragment): BLE_KLEPN - Experimental evidence at protein level: Swiss-Prot protein existence level 1. Binding protein with a strong affinity to the bleomycin family of antibiotics. Binds to CL990; an antimitotic-antibiotic compound. From Klebsiella pneumoniae.
   8532..8653    +  polyA_signal   SV40 poly(A) signal: SV40 polyadenylation signal
   8724..8746    -  protein_bind   lac operator (fragment): The lac repressor binds to the lac operator to inhibit transcription in E. coli. This inhibition can be relieved by adding lactose or isopropyl-β-D-thiogalactopyranoside (IPTG). lac repressor encoded by lacI
   8750..8780    -  promoter       lac promoter: promoter for the E. coli lac operon
   8795..8816    -  protein_bind   CAP binding site: CAP binding activates transcription in the presence of cAMP. E. coli catabolite activator protein
   8829..8921    -  CDS            lacI (fragment): lac repressor; lacI; The lac repressor binds to the lac operator to inhibit transcription in E. coli. This inhibition can be relieved by adding lactose or isopropyl-β-D-thiogalactopyranoside (IPTG).
   9104..9692    -  rep_origin     ori: high-copy-number ColE1/pMB1/pBR322/pUC origin of replication
   9863..10723   -  CDS            AmpR: β-lactamase; bla; confers resistance to ampicillin, carbenicillin, and related antibiotics
  10724..10828   -  promoter       AmpR promoter: bla
