[The description below was written by a language model from this plasmid's Addgene catalogue record and pLannotate feature annotations shown in this document.]
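Description:
EF1a_TFAP2C_P2A_Hygro_Barcode is a lentiviral transfer plasmid for constitutive expression of human TFAP2C (AP-2 gamma), a sequence-specific DNA-binding transcription factor, in mammalian cells. The backbone is recorded as unknown, but the annotated features show an HIV-1-derived design in which a CMV enhancer/promoter drives a truncated 5' LTR. This is followed by the Ψ packaging signal with a gag fragment, the Rev response element and the cPPT/CTS. A second truncated LTR preceded by a loxP site closes the proviral region, and a bGH polyadenylation signal lies downstream. In bacteria the plasmid replicates from a high-copy ColE1/pUC origin and is selected with ampicillin. An f1 origin and an SV40/EM7-driven bleomycin/Zeocin resistance cassette also sit outside the LTRs, so they would not be packaged into the viral genome.

Within the proviral region, the EF-1α promoter drives the 1,350 bp TFAP2C coding sequence, which was inserted by Gibson assembly. The hygromycin phosphotransferase gene (hph) follows it. According to the construct name the two are joined by a P2A self-cleaving peptide, which is not separately annotated but fits the short gap between the two coding sequences. A single transcript should therefore yield both the transcription factor and the hygromycin marker used to select transduced cells. The name and stated purpose also indicate a barcode that allows the transcript to be detected in single-cell RNA-seq, but the feature table does not annotate it and its position is not recorded. The construct was made for pooled transcription factor overexpression screens of cellular reprogramming, read out by fitness and by single-cell RNA sequencing.
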