Addgene plasmid #120487: EF1a_TFAP2C_P2A_Hygro_Barcode
Purpose: Barcoded lentiviral vector to express TFAP2C in mammalian cells under control of EF1a promoter. Barcoded for transcript detection in single cell RNA-seq.
Depositing lab: Prashant Mali. Depositing organization: University of California, San Diego (UCSD). Publication: Mapping Cellular Reprogramming via Pooled Overexpression Screens with Paired Fitness and Single-Cell RNA-Sequencing Readout. Parekh U, Wu Y, Zhao D, Worlikar A, Shah N, Zhang K, Mali P. Cell Syst. 2018 Nov 12. pii: S2405-4712(18)30433-2. doi: 10.1016/j.cels.2018.10.008. PubMed 30448000.
Backbone
  Vector backbone: Unknown
  Backbone size w/o insert (bp): 9514
  Vector type: Lentiviral
  Selectable markers: Hygromycin
Growth in bacteria
  Bacterial resistance: Ampicillin, 100 μg/mL
  Growth temperature: 37°C
  Growth strain: Stbl3
  Copy number: High Copy
Gene/Insert
  Gene/Insert name: TFAP2C
  Species: H. sapiens (human)
  Insert size (bp): 1350
  Entrez Gene: TFAP2C (a.k.a. AP2-GAMMA, ERF1, TFAP2G, hAP-2g)
  Promoter: EF1a
  Cloning method: Gibson Cloning
  Sequencing primers: 5′ 5'-ttctcaagcctcagacagtgg-3'
Terms and licenses: Academic/Nonprofit Terms; Industry Terms: Not Available to Industry
Depositor comments: 5' cloning site: BamHI (not destroyed), 3' cloning site: BamHI (not destroyed).
How to cite: EF1a_TFAP2C_P2A_Hygro_Barcode was a gift from Prashant Mali (Addgene plasmid # 120487 ; http://n2t.net/addgene:120487 ; RRID:Addgene_120487)
