>Addgene plasmid #120487 | EF1a_TFAP2C_P2A_Hygro_Barcode | depositor partial sequence | sequence record 228829 | TFAP2C gene
ATGTTGTGGAAAATAACCGATAATGTCAAGTACGAAGAGGACTGCGAGGATCGCCACGACGGGAGCAGCA
ATGGGAATCCGCGGGTCCCCCACCTCTCCTCCGCCGGGCAGCACCTCTACAGCCCCGCGCCACCCCTCTC
CCACACTGGAGTCGCCGAATATCAGCCGCCACCCTACTTTCCCCCTCCCTACCAGCAGCTGGCCTACTCC
CAGTCGGCCGACCCCTACTCGCATCTGGGGGAAGCGTACGCCGCCGCCATCAACCCCCTGCACCAGCCGG
CGCCCACAGGCAGCCAGCAGCAGGCCTGGCCCGGCCGCCAGAGCCAGGAGGGAGCGGGGCTGCCCTCGCA
CCACGGGCGCCCGGCCGGCCTACTGCCCCACCTCTCCGGGCTGGAGGCGGGCGCGGTGAGCGCCCGCAGG
GATGCCTACCGCCGCTCCGACCTGCTGCTGCCCCACGCACACGCCCTGGATGCCGCGGGCCTGGCCGAGA
ACCTGGGGCTCCACGACATGCCTCACCAGATGGACGAGGTGCAGAATGTCGACGACCAGCACCTGTTGCT
GCACGATCAGACAGTCATTCGCAAAGGTCCCATTTCCATGACCAAGAACCCTCTGAACCTCCCCTGTCAG
AAGGAGCTGGTGGGGGCCGTAATGAACCCCACTGAGGTCTTCTGCTCAGTCCCTGGAAGATTGTCGCTCC
TCAGCTCTACGTCTAAATACAAAGTGACAGTGGCTGAAGTACAGAGGCGACTGTCCCCACCTGAATGCTT
AAATGCCTCGTTACTGGGAGGTGTTCTCAGAAGAGCCAAATCGAAAAATGGAGGCCGGTCCTTGCGGGAG
AAGTTGGACAAGATTGGGTTGAATCTTCCGGCCGGGAGGCGGAAAGCCGCTCATGTGACTCTCCTGACAT
CCTTAGTAGAAGGTGAAGCTGTTCATTTGGCTAGGGACTTTGCCTATGTCTGTGAAGCCGAATTTCCTAG
TAAACCAGTGGCAGAATATTTAACCAGACCTCATCTTGGAGGACGAAATGAGATGGCAGCTAGGAAGAAC
ATGCTATTGGCGGCCCAGCAACTGTGTAAAGAATTCACAGAACTTCTCAGCCAAGACCGGACACCCCATG
GGACCAGCAGGCTCGCCCCAGTCTTGGAGACGAACATACAGAACTGCTTGTCTCATTTCAGCCTGATTAC
CCACGGGTTTGGCAGCCAGGCCATCTGTGCCGCGGTGTCTGCCCTGCAGAACTACATCAAAGAAGCCCTG
ATTGTCATAGACAAATCCTACATGAACCCTGGAGACCAGAGTCCAGCTGATTCTAACAAAACCCTGGAGA
AAATGGAGAAACACAGGAAA
