>Addgene plasmid #120487 | EF1a_TFAP2C_P2A_Hygro_Barcode | depositor partial sequence | sequence record 228830 | TFAP2C barcode
GGGGGGGGCGGGGGAGGCTG
